Addgene plasmid #156959: pD649-HAsp-ADGRA3-Fc(DAPA)-AviTag-6xHis
Purpose: Mammalian expression of cell-surface protein extracellular domain fused to Fc(DAPA)-Avi-6xHis. Protein is secreted from cells.
Depositing lab: Chris Garcia. Depositing organization: Stanford University. Publication: A Human IgSF Cell-Surface Interactome Reveals a Complex Network of Protein-Protein Interactions. Wojtowicz WM, Vielmetter J, Fernandes RA, Siepe DH, Eastman CL, Chisholm GB, Cox S, Klock H, Anderson PW, Rue SM, Miller JJ, Glaser SM, Bragstad ML, Vance J, Lam AW, Lesley SA, Zinn K, Garcia KC. Cell. 2020 Aug 20;182(4):1027-1043.e17. doi: 10.1016/j.cell.2020.07.025. PubMed 32822567.
Backbone
  Vector backbone: pD649
  Backbone size w/o insert (bp): 6106
  Vector type: Mammalian Expression
Growth in bacteria
  Bacterial resistance: Ampicillin, 100 μg/mL
  Growth temperature: 37°C
  Growth strain: DH5alpha
  Copy number: High Copy
Gene/Insert
  Gene/Insert name: ADGRA3 (alt name: AGRA3)
  Species: H. sapiens (human)
  Insert size (bp): 2178
  Mutation: Fc region of human IgG contains D265A and P329A mutations (DAPA)
  Entrez Gene: ADGRA3 (a.k.a. GPR125, PGR21, TEM5L)
  Promoter: CMV/SP6
  Tag / fusion protein: Fc(DAPA)-AviTag-6xHis (C terminal on backbone)
  Cloning method: Restriction Enzyme; 5′ cloning site GCGGCCGC (not destroyed); 3′ cloning site GGCGCGCC (not destroyed)
  Sequencing primers: 5′ ATTTAGGTGACACTATAG; 3′ CACGTACCAGTTGAACTTCACC
Resource information
  A portion of this plasmid was derived from a plasmid made by: synthesis by ThermoFisher
Terms and licenses: Academic/Nonprofit Terms; Industry Terms: Not Available to Industry
Depositor comments: Some plasmids in this collection may have an IS4-like element ISVsa5 family transposase upstream of the CMV promoter.
How to cite: pD649-HAsp-ADGRA3-Fc(DAPA)-AviTag-6xHis was a gift from Chris Garcia (Addgene plasmid # 156959 ; http://n2t.net/addgene:156959 ; RRID:Addgene_156959)
