[The description below was written by a language model from this plasmid's Addgene catalogue record and pLannotate feature annotations shown in this document.]
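Description:
pD649-HAsp-ADGRA3-Fc(DAPA)-AviTag-6xHis is a mammalian expression plasmid built on the pD649 backbone for producing the extracellular domain of a human cell-surface protein as a secreted Fc fusion. The full sequence is about 8.3 kb. It is maintained in E. coli at high copy through a ColE1/pUC-type origin and selected with ampicillin via the bla gene. The feature table also detects an SV40 early promoter/EM7 promoter unit driving a puromycin N-acetyltransferase coding sequence, followed by an SV40 poly(A) signal, which would allow selection in mammalian cells. Short fragments annotated as KanR, lacZα, ble and f1 ori appear to be non-functional backbone remnants. The depositor notes that some plasmids in this collection may carry an IS4-like transposase element upstream of the CMV promoter; none is annotated here.

The expression cassette is driven by the CMV immediate-early enhancer and promoter, with a fragment of CMV intron A and an SP6 promoter immediately upstream of the open reading frame. The construct name indicates an "HAsp" leader, and the annotation software matches a partial signal sequence at this position, which directs the product into the secretory pathway. The roughly 2.2 kb insert encodes a portion of human ADGRA3 (GPR125), an orphan adhesion receptor, cloned between preserved NotI and AscI sites. It is fused at its C terminus to a human IgG1 Fc region carrying the D265A and P329A (DAPA) substitutions, which are generally used to reduce Fc effector interactions. An AviTag for site-specific biotinylation and a 6xHis tag for metal-affinity purification follow according to the record, although neither is annotated in the table. A bGH poly(A) signal ends the transcript. The plasmid belongs to a collection made for mapping extracellular protein-protein interactions among human cell-surface proteins.
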