Features (pLannotate 1.2.2; 21 found; start..end, strand, type, name):
    119..143     -  CDS            KanR (fragment): aminoglycoside phosphotransferase; aph(3')-Ia; confers resistance to kanamycin
    254..842     +  rep_origin     ori: high-copy-number ColE1/pMB1/pBR322/pUC origin of replication
   1067..1084    +  terminator     rrnB T2 terminator (fragment): transcription terminator T2 from the E. coli rrnB gene
   1109..1128    -  CDS            lacZα (fragment): LacZα fragment of β-galactosidase; lacZ fragment
   1584..1600    +  protein_bind   lac operator: The lac repressor binds to the lac operator to inhibit transcription in E. coli. This inhibition can be relieved by adding lactose or isopropyl-β-D-thiogalactopyranoside (IPTG). lac repressor encoded by lacI
   1843..2146    +  enhancer       CMV enhancer: human cytomegalovirus immediate early enhancer
   2147..2350    +  promoter       CMV promoter: human cytomegalovirus (CMV) immediate early promoter
   2486..2529    +  intron         CMV intron (fragment): modified intron A from human cytomegalovirus
   2581..2599    +  promoter       SP6 promoter: promoter for bacteriophage SP6 RNA polymerase
   2603..2640    +  CDS            IgH signal sequence (fragment): signal sequence from the mouse immunoglobulin heavy chain variable region
   2755..4926    +  CDS            ADGRA3 (fragment): AGRA3_HUMAN - Also known as GPR125. Experimental evidence at protein level: Swiss-Prot protein existence level 1. Orphan receptor that may have a role in planar cell polarity pathway. From Homo sapiens (Human).
   4942..5619    +  CDS            IGHG1 (fragment): IGHG1_HUMAN - Experimental evidence at protein level: Swiss-Prot protein existence level 1. Constant region of immunoglobulin heavy chains. Immunoglobulins, also known as antibodies, are membrane-bound or secreted glycoproteins produced by B lymphocytes. In the recognition phase of humoral immunity, the membrane-bound immunoglobulins serve as receptors which, upon binding of a specific antigen, trigger the clonal expansion and differentiation of B lymphocytes into immunoglobulins- secreting plasma cells. Secreted immunoglobulins mediate the effector phase of humoral immunity, which results in
   5834..5945    +  polyA_signal   bGH poly(A) signal: bovine growth hormone polyadenylation signal
   5946..6054    +  rep_origin     f1 ori (fragment): f1 bacteriophage origin of replication; arrow indicates direction of (+) strand synthesis
   6068..6397    +  promoter       SV40 promoter: SV40 enhancer and early promoter
   6445..6492    +  promoter       EM7 promoter: synthetic bacterial promoter&nbsp
   6511..7110    +  CDS            PuroR (fragment): puromycin N-acetyltransferase; pac from Streptomyces; confers resistance to puromycin
   7120..7245    +  CDS            ble (fragment): BLE_KLEPN - Experimental evidence at protein level: Swiss-Prot protein existence level 1. Binding protein with a strong affinity to the bleomycin family of antibiotics. Binds to CL990; an antimitotic-antibiotic compound. From Klebsiella pneumoniae.
   7240..7361    +  polyA_signal   SV40 poly(A) signal: SV40 polyadenylation signal
   7414..8274    -  CDS            AmpR: β-lactamase; bla; confers resistance to ampicillin, carbenicillin, and related antibiotics
   8277..89      -  promoter       AmpR promoter (fragment) (across the origin): bla
>Addgene plasmid #156959 | pD649-HAsp-ADGRA3-Fc(DAPA)-AviTag-6xHis | addgene full sequence | sequence record 486294 | Addgene NGS Result
TTTCAATATTATTGAAGCATTTATCAGGGTTATTGTCTCATGAGCGGATACATATTTGAATGTATTTAGA
AAAATAAACAAATAGGGGTCAGTGTTACAACCAATTAACCAATTCTGAACATTATCGCGAGCCCATTTAT
ACCTGAATATGGCTCATAACACCCCTTGCTCATGACCAAAATCCCTTAACGTGAGTTACGCGCGCGTCGT
TCCACTGAGCGTCAGACCCCGTAGAAAAGATCAAAGGATCTTCTTGAGATCCTTTTTTTCTGCGCGTAAT
CTGCTGCTTGCAAACAAAAAAACCACCGCTACCAGCGGTGGTTTGTTTGCCGGATCAAGAGCTACCAACT
CTTTTTCCGAAGGTAACTGGCTTCAGCAGAGCGCAGATACCAAATACTGTTCTTCTAGTGTAGCCGTAGT
TAGCCCACCACTTCAAGAACTCTGTAGCACCGCCTACATACCTCGCTCTGCTAATCCTGTTACCAGTGGC
TGCTGCCAGTGGCGATAAGTCGTGTCTTACCGGGTTGGACTCAAGACGATAGTTACCGGATAAGGCGCAG
CGGTCGGGCTGAACGGGGGGTTCGTGCACACAGCCCAGCTTGGAGCGAACGACCTACACCGAACTGAGAT
ACCTACAGCGTGAGCTATGAGAAAGCGCCACGCTTCCCGAAGGGAGAAAGGCGGACAGGTATCCGGTAAG
CGGCAGGGTCGGAACAGGAGAGCGCACGAGGGAGCTTCCAGGGGGAAACGCCTGGTATCTTTATAGTCCT
GTCGGGTTTCGCCACCTCTGACTTGAGCGTCGATTTTTGTGATGCTCGTCAGGGGGGCGGAGCCTATGGA
AAAACGCCAGCAACGCGGCCTTTTTACGGTTCCTGGCCTTTTGCTGGCCTTTTGCTCACATGTTCTTTCC
TGCGTTATCCCCTGATTCTGTGGATAACCGTATTACCGCCTTTGAGTGAGCTGATACCGCTCGCCGCAGC
CGAACGACCGAGCGCAGCGAGTCAGTGAGCGAGGAAGCGGAAGGCGAGAGTAGGGAACTGCCAGGCATCA
AACTAAGCAGAAGGCCCCTGACGGATGGCCTTTTTGCGTTTCTACAAACTCTTTCTGTGTTGTAAAACGA
CGGCCAGTCTTAAGCTCGGGCCCCCTGGGCGGTTCTGATAACGAGTAATCGTTAATCCGCAAATAACGTA
AAAACCCGCTTCGGCGGGTTTTTTTATGGGGGGAGTTTAGGGAAAGAGCATTTGTCAGAATATTTAAGGG
CGCCTGTCACTTTGCTTGATATATGAGAATTATTTAACCTTATAAATGAGAAAAAAGCAACGCACTTTAA
ATAAGATACGTTGCTTTTTCGATTGATGAACACCTATAATTAAACTATTCATCTATTATTTATGATTTTT
TGTATATACAATATTTCTAGTTTGTTAAAGAGAATTAAGAAAATAAATCTCGAAAATAATAAAGGGAAAA
TCAGTTTTTGATATCAAAATTATACATGTCAACGATAATACAAAATATAATACAAACTATAAGATGTTAT
CAGTATTTATTATCATTTAGAATAAATTTTGTGTCGCCCTTAATTGTGAGCGGATAACAATTACGAGCTT
CATGCACAGTGGCGTTGACTCAATATTGGCCATTAGCCATATTATTCATTGGTTATATAGCATAAATCAA
TATTGGCTATTGGCCATTGCATACGTTGTATCTATATCATAATATGTACATTTATATTGGCTCATGTCCA
ATATGACCGCCATGTTGGCATTGATTATTGACTAGTTATTAATAGTAATCAATTACGGGGTCATTAGTTC
ATAGCCCATATATGGAGTTCCGCGTTACATAACTTACGGTAAATGGCCCGCCTGGCTGACCGCCCAACGA
CCCCCGCCCATTGACGTCAATAATGACGTATGTTCCCATAGTAACGCCAATAGGGACTTTCCATTGACGT
CAATGGGTGGAGTATTTACGGTAAACTGCCCACTTGGCAGTACATCAAGTGTATCATATGCCAAGTACGC
CCCCTATTGACGTCAATGACGGTAAATGGCCCGCCTGGCATTATGCCCAGTACATGACCTTATGGGACTT
TCCTACTTGGCAGTACATCTACGTATTAGTCATCGCTATTACCATGGTGATGCGGTTTTGGCAGTACATC
AATGGGCGTGGATAGCGGTTTGACTCACGGGGATTTCCAAGTCTCCACCCCATTGACGTCAATGGGAGTT
TGTTTTGGCACCAAAATCAACGGGACTTTCCAAAATGTCGTAACAACTCCGCCCCATTGACGCAAATGGG
CGGTAGGCGTGTACGGTGGGAGGTCTATATAAGCAGAGCTCGTTTAGTGAACCGTCAGATCGCCTGGAGA
CGCCATCCACGCTGTTTTGACCTCCATAGAAGACACCGGGACCGATCCAGCCTCCGCGGCCGGGAACGGT
GCATTGGAACGCGGATTCCCCGTGCCAAGAGTGACGTAAGTACCGCCTATAGAGTCTATAGGCCCACCCC
CTTGGCTTCGTTAGAACGCGGCTACAATTAATACATAACCTTATGTATCATACACATACGATTTAGGTGA
CACTATAGAATAACATCCACTTTGCCTTTCTCTCCACAGGTGTCCACTCCCAGGTCCAACTGCACCTCGG
TTCTATCGAAAACGCGCCTGCTAGCGCCACCATGAAGACCATCATTGCCCTGAGCTACATCTTCTGCCTG
GTGTTCGCTGCGGCCGCCGCTGCTGCACTTCCTGCTGGATGTAAACACGACGGCAGACCTAGAGGCGCTG
GTAGAGCTGCTGGTGCCGCTGAGGGAAAAGTCGTGTGTAGCTCTCTGGAACTGGCCCAGGTGCTGCCTCC
TGACACACTGCCCAATAGAACCGTGACACTGATCCTGAGCAACAACAAGATCAGCGAGCTGAAGAACGGC
AGCTTCAGCGGCCTGAGCCTGCTGGAAAGACTGGACCTGCGGAACAACCTGATCAGCTCTATCGACCCTG
GCGCCTTTTGGGGCCTGAGCAGCCTGAAAAGGCTGGATCTGACCAACAACCGGATCGGCTGCCTGAACGC
CGACATCTTTAGAGGCCTGACCAACCTCGTGCGGCTGAACCTGAGCGGCAATCTGTTTAGCAGCCTGTCT
CAGGGCACCTTCGACTACCTGGCCAGCCTGAGATCCCTGGAATTTCAGACCGAGTACCTGCTGTGCGACT
GCAACATCCTGTGGATGCACAGATGGGTCAAAGAAAAGAACATCACCGTGCGGGACACCAGATGCGTGTA
CCCTAAGTCTCTGCAGGCCCAGCCTGTGACCGGCGTGAAACAAGAACTGCTGACCTGCGATCCTCCACTG
GAACTGCCTAGCTTCTACATGACCCCTAGCCACAGACAGGTGGTGTTCGAGGGCGATAGCCTGCCTTTCC
AGTGCATGGCCAGCTACATCGACCAGGATATGCAGGTCCTGTGGTATCAGGACGGCCGGATCGTGGAAAC
CGATGAGAGCCAGGGCATCTTCGTCGAGAAGAACATGATCCACAACTGCAGCCTGATCGCCAGCGCTCTG
ACCATCAGCAATATCCAGGCCGGCAGCACAGGCAATTGGGGCTGTCACGTGCAGACCAAGAGAGGCAACA
ACACCCGGACCGTGGACATCGTGGTGCTGGAATCTAGCGCCCAGTACTGCCCTCCTGAGCGGGTCGTGAA
CAACAAGGGCGACTTCAGATGGCCCAGAACACTGGCCGGAATCACCGCCTACCTGCAGTGCACCAGAAAT
ACCCACGGCAGCGGCATCTACCCCGGCAATCCTCAGGATGAGAGAAAGGCCTGGCGGAGATGTGACAGAG
GCGGCTTTTGGGCCGACGACGACTATAGCAGATGCCAGTACGCCAACGACGTGACCCGGGTGCTGTACAT
GTTCAACCAGATGCCTCTGAATCTGACAAACGCCGTGGCCACCGCTAGACAGCTGCTGGCCTATACAGTG
GAAGCCGCCAACTTCAGCGACAAGATGGACGTGATCTTCGTGGCCGAGATGATCGAGAAGTTCGGCCGGT
TCACCAAAGAGGAAAAGTCCAAAGAACTGGGCGACGTGATGGTGGATATCGCCAGCAACATCATGCTGGC
CGACGAGAGAGTGCTTTGGCTGGCCCAGAGAGAGGCCAAGGCCTGTAGCAGAATCGTGCAGTGTCTGCAG
CGGATCGCCACCTATAGACTTGCTGGCGGAGCCCACGTGTACTCCACCTACTCTCCCAATATCGCCCTGG
AAGCCTACGTGATCAAGAGCACCGGCTTCACCGGCATGACCTGCACCGTGTTTCAGAAGGTGGCCGCCAG
CGATAGAACCGGCCTGTCTGATTACGGCAGAAGAGATCCCGAGGGCAACCTGGACAAGCAGCTGAGCTTC
AAGTGCAACGTGTCCAATACCTTCAGCAGTCTGGCCCTGAAGAACACCATCGTGGAAGCCAGCATCCAGC
TGCCTCCAAGCCTGTTCAGCCCCAAGCAGAAAAGAGAGCTGAGGCCCACCGACGACAGCCTGTACAAGCT
GCAACTGATCGCCTTCCGGAACGGCAAGCTGTTTCCTGCCACCGGCAACAGCACCAACCTGGCCGATGAT
GGCAAGCGGAGAACCGTGGTCACACCCGTGATCCTGACCAAGATCGACGGCGTGAACGTGGACACCCATC
ACATCCCCGTGAATGTGACCCTGCGGAGAATTGCCCATGGCGCCGATGCTGTTGCTGCCAGATGGGACTT
CGACCTGCTGAATGGACAAGGCGGCTGGAAGTCCGATGGCTGCCACATTCTGTACAGCGACGAGAATATC
ACCACCATCCAGTGCTACAGCCTGTCCAACTACGCCGTGCTGATGGACCTGACAGGCTCCGAGCTGTATA
CACAGGCCGCTTCTCTGCTGCACCCTGGCGCGCCGGGCGGCGACAAGACCCACACCTGCCCCCCCTGCCC
AGCTCCAGAACTGCTGGGAGGGCCTTCCGTGTTCCTGTTCCCCCCCAAGCCCAAGGACACCCTGATGATC
AGCAGGACCCCCGAGGTGACCTGCGTGGTGGTGGCCGTGTCCCACGAGGACCCAGAGGTGAAGTTCAACT
GGTACGTGGACGGCGTGGAGGTGCACAACGCCAAGACCAAGCCCAGAGAGGAGCAGTACAACAGCACCTA
CAGGGTGGTGTCCGTGCTGACCGTGCTGCACCAGGACTGGCTGAACGGCAAAGAATACAAGTGCAAAGTC
TCCAACAAGGCCCTGGCTGCCCCAATCGAAAAGACAATCAGCAAGGCCAAGGGCCAGCCACGGGAGCCCC
AGGTGTACACCCTGCCCCCCAGCCGGGAGGAGATGACCAAGAACCAGGTGTCCCTGACCTGTCTGGTGAA
GGGCTTCTACCCCAGCGATATCGCCGTGGAGTGGGAGAGCAACGGCCAGCCCGAGAACAACTACAAGACC
ACCCCCCCAGTGCTGGACAGCGACGGCAGCTTCTTCCTGTACAGCAAGCTGACCGTGGACAAGTCCAGGT
GGCAGCAGGGCAACGTGTTCAGCTGCAGCGTGATGCACGAGGCCCTGCACAACCACTACACCCAGAAGTC
CCTGAGCCTGAGCCCCGGCGGCAGCGGTCTTAATGATATTTTCGAGGCTCAGAAGATTGAGTGGCATGAA
CACCACCACCATCACCACTAAGGCCGGCCTGTAGTCACTGGCACAACGCGTTACCCGGTAAGCCAATCGG
GTATACACGGTCGTCATACTGCAGACAGGGTTCTTCTACTTTGCAAGATAGTCTTGAGTAGTAAAATAAA
TAGATAGAGAAAATCAGCCTCGACTGTGCCTTCTAGTTGCCAGCCATCTGTTGTTTGCCCCTCCCCCGTG
CCTTCCTTGACCCTGGAAGGTGCCACTCCCACTGTCCTTTCCTAATAAAATGAGGAAATTGCATCACAAC
ACTCAACCCTATCTCGGTCTATTCTTTTGATTTATAAGGGATTTTGCCGATTTCGGCCTATTGGTTAAAA
AATGAGCTGATTTAACAAAAATTTAACGCGAATTAATTCTGTGGAATGTGTGTCAGTTAGGGTGTGGAAA
GTCCCCAGGCTCCCCAGCAGGCAGAAGTATGCAAAGCATGCATCTCAATTAGTCAGCAACCAGGTGTGGA
AAGTCCCCAGGCTCCCCAGCAGGCAGAAGTATGCAAAGCATGCATCTCAATTAGTCAGCAACCATAGTCC
CGCCCCTAACTCCGCCCATCCCGCCCCTAACTCCGCCCAGTTCCGCCCATTCTCCGCCCCATGGCTGACT
AATTTTTTTTATTTATGCAGAGGCCGAGGCCGCCTCTGCCTCTGAGCTATTCCAGAAGTAGTGAGGAGGC
TTTTTTGGAGGCCTAGGCTTTTGCAAAAAGCTCCCGGGAGCTTGTATATCCATTTTCGGATCTGATCAGC
ACGTGTTGACAATTAATCATCGGCATAGTATATCGGCATAGTATAATACGACAAGGTGAGGAACTAAACC
ATGACCGAGTACAAGCCCACGGTGCGCCTCGCCACCCGCGACGACGTCCCCAGGGCCGTACGCACCCTCG
CCGCCGCGTTCGCCGACTACCCCGCCACGCGCCACACCGTCGATCCGGACCGCCACATCGAGCGGGTCAC
CGAGCTGCAAGAACTCTTCCTCACGCGCGTCGGGCTCGACATCGGCAAGGTGTGGGTCGCGGACGACGGC
GCCGCGGTGGCGGTCTGGACCACGCCGGAGAGCGTCGAAGCGGGGGCGGTGTTCGCCGAGATCGGCCCGC
GCATGGCCGAGTTGAGCGGTTCCCGGCTGGCCGCGCAGCAACAGATGGAAGGCCTCCTGGCGCCGCACCG
GCCCAAGGAGCCCGCGTGGTTCCTGGCCACCGTCGGCGTCTCGCCCGACCACCAGGGCAAGGGTCTGGGC
AGCGCCGTCGTGCTCCCCGGAGTGGAGGCGGCCGAGCGCGCCGGGGTGCCCGCCTTCCTGGAGACATCCG
CGCCCCGCAACCTCCCCTTCTACGAGCGGCTCGGCTTCACCGTCACCGCCGACGTCGAGGTGCCCGAAGG
ACCGCGCACCTGGTGCATGACCCGCAAGCCCGGTGCCTGACACGTGCTACGAGATTTCGATTCCACCGCC
GCCTTCTATGAAAGGTTGGGCTTCGGAATCGTTTTCCGGGACGCCGGCTGGATGATCCTCCAGCGCGGGG
ATCTCATGCTGGAGTTCTTCGCCCACCCCAACTTGTTTATTGCAGCTTATAATGGTTACAAATAAAGCAA
TAGCATCACAAATTTCACAAATAAAGCATTTTTTTCACTGCATTCTAGTTGTGGTTTGTCCAAACTCATC
AATGTATCTTATCATGTCTGTATACCGTCGACCTCTAGCTAGAGCTTGGCGTAATCATGGTCATTACCAA
TGCTTAATCAGTGAGGCACCTATCTCAGCGATCTGTCTATTTCGTTCATCCATAGTTGCCTGACTCCCCG
TCGTGTAGATAACTACGATACGGGAGGGCTTACCATCTGGCCCCAGCGCTGCGATGATACCGCGAGAACC
ACGCTCACCGGCTCCGGATTTATCAGCAATAAACCAGCCAGCCGGAAGGGCCGAGCGCAGAAGTGGTCCT
GCAACTTTATCCGCCTCCATCCAGTCTATTAATTGTTGCCGGGAAGCTAGAGTAAGTAGTTCGCCAGTTA
ATAGTTTGCGCAACGTTGTTGCCATCGCTACAGGCATCGTGGTGTCACGCTCGTCGTTTGGTATGGCTTC
ATTCAGCTCCGGTTCCCAACGATCAAGGCGAGTTACATGATCCCCCATGTTGTGCAAAAAAGCGGTTAGC
TCCTTCGGTCCTCCGATCGTTGTCAGAAGTAAGTTGGCCGCAGTGTTATCACTCATGGTTATGGCAGCAC
TGCATAATTCTCTTACTGTCATGCCATCCGTAAGATGCTTTTCTGTGACTGGTGAGTACTCAACCAAGTC
ATTCTGAGAATAGTGTATGCGGCGACCGAGTTGCTCTTGCCCGGCGTCAATACGGGATAATACCGCGCCA
CATAGCAGAACTTTAAAAGTGCTCATCATTGGAAAACGTTCTTCGGGGCGAAAACTCTCAAGGATCTTAC
CGCTGTTGAGATCCAGTTCGATGTAACCCACTCGTGCACCCAACTGATCTTCAGCATCTTTTACTTTCAC
CAGCGTTTCTGGGTGAGCAAAAACAGGAAGGCAAAATGCCGCAAAAAAGGGAATAAGGGCGACACGGAAA
TGTTGAATACTCATATTCTTCCTT
