>Addgene plasmid #156959 | pD649-HAsp-ADGRA3-Fc(DAPA)-AviTag-6xHis | depositor partial sequence | sequence record 303028 | insert (extracellular domain)
GCTGCTGCACTTCCTGCTGGATGTAAACACGACGGCAGACCTAGAGGCGCTGGTAGAGCTGCTGGTGCCG
CTGAGGGAAAAGTCGTGTGTAGCTCTCTGGAACTGGCCCAGGTGCTGCCTCCTGACACACTGCCCAATAG
AACCGTGACACTGATCCTGAGCAACAACAAGATCAGCGAGCTGAAGAACGGCAGCTTCAGCGGCCTGAGC
CTGCTGGAAAGACTGGACCTGCGGAACAACCTGATCAGCTCTATCGACCCTGGCGCCTTTTGGGGCCTGA
GCAGCCTGAAAAGGCTGGATCTGACCAACAACCGGATCGGCTGCCTGAACGCCGACATCTTTAGAGGCCT
GACCAACCTCGTGCGGCTGAACCTGAGCGGCAATCTGTTTAGCAGCCTGTCTCAGGGCACCTTCGACTAC
CTGGCCAGCCTGAGATCCCTGGAATTTCAGACCGAGTACCTGCTGTGCGACTGCAACATCCTGTGGATGC
ACAGATGGGTCAAAGAAAAGAACATCACCGTGCGGGACACCAGATGCGTGTACCCTAAGTCTCTGCAGGC
CCAGCCTGTGACCGGCGTGAAACAAGAACTGCTGACCTGCGATCCTCCACTGGAACTGCCTAGCTTCTAC
ATGACCCCTAGCCACAGACAGGTGGTGTTCGAGGGCGATAGCCTGCCTTTCCAGTGCATGGCCAGCTACA
TCGACCAGGATATGCAGGTCCTGTGGTATCAGGACGGCCGGATCGTGGAAACCGATGAGAGCCAGGGCAT
CTTCGTCGAGAAGAACATGATCCACAACTGCAGCCTGATCGCCAGCGCTCTGACCATCAGCAATATCCAG
GCCGGCAGCACAGGCAATTGGGGCTGTCACGTGCAGACCAAGAGAGGCAACAACACCCGGACCGTGGACA
TCGTGGTGCTGGAATCTAGCGCCCAGTACTGCCCTCCTGAGCGGGTCGTGAACAACAAGGGCGACTTCAG
ATGGCCCAGAACACTGGCCGGAATCACCGCCTACCTGCAGTGCACCAGAAATACCCACGGCAGCGGCATC
TACCCCGGCAATCCTCAGGATGAGAGAAAGGCCTGGCGGAGATGTGACAGAGGCGGCTTTTGGGCCGACG
ACGACTATAGCAGATGCCAGTACGCCAACGACGTGACCCGGGTGCTGTACATGTTCAACCAGATGCCTCT
GAATCTGACAAACGCCGTGGCCACCGCTAGACAGCTGCTGGCCTATACAGTGGAAGCCGCCAACTTCAGC
GACAAGATGGACGTGATCTTCGTGGCCGAGATGATCGAGAAGTTCGGCCGGTTCACCAAAGAGGAAAAGT
CCAAAGAACTGGGCGACGTGATGGTGGATATCGCCAGCAACATCATGCTGGCCGACGAGAGAGTGCTTTG
GCTGGCCCAGAGAGAGGCCAAGGCCTGTAGCAGAATCGTGCAGTGTCTGCAGCGGATCGCCACCTATAGA
CTTGCTGGCGGAGCCCACGTGTACTCCACCTACTCTCCCAATATCGCCCTGGAAGCCTACGTGATCAAGA
GCACCGGCTTCACCGGCATGACCTGCACCGTGTTTCAGAAGGTGGCCGCCAGCGATAGAACCGGCCTGTC
TGATTACGGCAGAAGAGATCCCGAGGGCAACCTGGACAAGCAGCTGAGCTTCAAGTGCAACGTGTCCAAT
ACCTTCAGCAGTCTGGCCCTGAAGAACACCATCGTGGAAGCCAGCATCCAGCTGCCTCCAAGCCTGTTCA
GCCCCAAGCAGAAAAGAGAGCTGAGGCCCACCGACGACAGCCTGTACAAGCTGCAACTGATCGCCTTCCG
GAACGGCAAGCTGTTTCCTGCCACCGGCAACAGCACCAACCTGGCCGATGATGGCAAGCGGAGAACCGTG
GTCACACCCGTGATCCTGACCAAGATCGACGGCGTGAACGTGGACACCCATCACATCCCCGTGAATGTGA
CCCTGCGGAGAATTGCCCATGGCGCCGATGCTGTTGCTGCCAGATGGGACTTCGACCTGCTGAATGGACA
AGGCGGCTGGAAGTCCGATGGCTGCCACATTCTGTACAGCGACGAGAATATCACCACCATCCAGTGCTAC
AGCCTGTCCAACTACGCCGTGCTGATGGACCTGACAGGCTCCGAGCTGTATACACAGGCCGCTTCTCTGC
TGCACCCT
